Addgene plasmid #220171: pGM79
Purpose: CRISRPi guide RNA against MARCHF5
Depositing lab: Jonathan Weissman. Depositing organization: Whitehead Institute for Biomedical Research. Publication: Triaging of alpha-helical proteins to the mitochondrial outer membrane by distinct chaperone machinery based on substrate topology. Muthukumar G, Stevens TA, Inglis AJ, Esantsi TK, Saunders RA, Schulte F, Voorhees RM, Guna A, Weissman JS. Mol Cell. 2024 Mar 21;84(6):1101-1119.e9. doi: 10.1016/j.molcel.2024.01.028. Epub 2024 Feb 29. PubMed 38428433.
Backbone
  Vector backbone: pCRISPRia-V2
  Vector type: Lentiviral
Growth in bacteria
  Bacterial resistance: Ampicillin, 100 μg/mL
  Growth temperature: 37°C
  Growth strain: NEB Stable
  Copy number: High Copy
Gene/Insert
  Gene/Insert name: MARCHF5 (sgRNA)
  gRNA/shRNA sequence: GGGAGTAGGCCGCAGTCCGG
  Species: H. sapiens (human)
  Insert size (bp): 20
  Entrez Gene: MARCHF5 (a.k.a. MARCH-V, MARCH5, MITOL, RNF153)
  Cloning method: Restriction Enzyme; 5′ cloning site Unknown (unknown if destroyed)
Terms and licenses: Academic/Nonprofit Terms; Industry Terms: Not Available to Industry
How to cite: pGM79 was a gift from Jonathan Weissman (Addgene plasmid # 220171 ; http://n2t.net/addgene:220171 ; RRID:Addgene_220171)
