[The description below was written by a language model from this plasmid's Addgene catalogue record and pLannotate feature annotations shown in this document.]
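Description:
pGM79 is a lentiviral single-guide RNA expression plasmid built on the pCRISPRia-V2 backbone. It carries a 20-nucleotide protospacer targeting human MARCHF5 (also known as MARCH5 or MITOL) for CRISPR interference. It is propagated in bacteria as a high-copy plasmid through a ColE1/pUC-type origin and selected with ampicillin via the β-lactamase gene. A recombination-tolerant strain is recorded for growth, as is common for plasmids with repeated LTR sequences.

The viral portion is an HIV-1-derived transfer vector. A CMV enhancer/promoter drives a truncated 5' LTR, followed by the Ψ packaging signal with a gag fragment, the Rev response element and the cPPT/CTS. A WPRE and a second truncated LTR lie downstream, so genomic RNA can be produced in packaging cells, encapsidated and integrated into target cells. The guide cassette is marked in the annotation by an S. pyogenes tracrRNA-derived scaffold fragment. The promoter driving the sgRNA is not annotated in the feature table and is not stated in the record.

Downstream, an EF-1α promoter drives the puromycin resistance gene followed by TagBFP, allowing drug selection and blue-fluorescence tracking of transduced cells. The short gap between the two coding sequences suggests a linker or self-cleaving peptide, but none is annotated. Two loxP sites in the same orientation flank the region spanning the sgRNA scaffold and marker cassette, which would in principle permit Cre-mediated excision.

The plasmid encodes no Cas9 component, so it is meant for cells that already express a dCas9-based repressor. There it knocks down MARCHF5, and it was deposited with a study of how alpha-helical proteins are targeted to the mitochondrial outer membrane.
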