Features (pLannotate 1.2.2; 23 found; start..end, strand, type, name):
     31..83      -  misc_feature   bom (fragment): basis of mobility region from pBR322
    238..617     +  enhancer       CMV enhancer: human cytomegalovirus immediate early enhancer
    618..817     +  promoter       CMV promoter: human cytomegalovirus (CMV) immediate early promoter
    835..1015    +  LTR            5' LTR (truncated): truncated 5' long terminal repeat (LTR) from HIV-1
   1062..1187    +  misc_feature   HIV-1 Ψ: packaging signal of human immunodeficiency virus type 1
   1171..1509    +  CDS            HIV-1 gag (fragment): gag protein from human immunodeficiency virus 1; gag
   1684..1917    +  misc_feature   RRE: The Rev response element (RRE) of HIV-1 allows for Rev-dependent mRNA export from the nucleus to the cytoplasm.
   2294..2394    +  CDS            Rev (fragment): human immunodeficiency virus 1 (HIV-1) Rev protein; rev; enhances nuclear export of unspliced and incompletely spliced viral mRNAs
   2444..2561    +  misc_feature   cPPT/CTS: central polypurine tract and central termination sequence of HIV-1
   2814..2847    +  protein_bind   loxP: Cre-mediated recombination occurs in the 8-bp core sequence (GCATACAT). Cre recombinase
   2972..3039    +  misc_RNA       tracrRNA (fragment): trans-activating CRISPR RNA for the Streptococcus pyogenes CRISPR/Cas9 system
   3104..4275    +  promoter       EF-1α promoter: strong constitutive promoter for human elongation factor EF-1α
   4287..4883    +  CDS            PuroR: puromycin N-acetyltransferase; pac from Streptomyces alboniger; confers resistance to puromycin
   4959..5657    +  CDS            TagBFP: monomeric blue fluorescent protein mammalian codon-optimized
   5677..5710    +  protein_bind   loxP: Cre-mediated recombination occurs in the 8-bp core sequence (GCATACAT). Cre recombinase
   5743..5766    +  misc_feature   MCS (fragment): pBluescript multiple cloning site
   5766..6354    +  misc_feature   WPRE: woodchuck hepatitis virus posttranscriptional regulatory element
   6355..6374    +  misc_feature   MCS (fragment): pBluescript multiple cloning site
   6376..6876    +  CDS            nef (fragment): NEF_HV1LA - Experimental evidence at protein level: Swiss-Prot protein existence level 1. Extracellular Nef protein targets CD4(+) T-lymphocytes for apoptosis by interacting with CXCR4 surface receptors. From Human immunodeficiency virus type 1 group M subtype B (isolate Lai) (HIV-1).
   6883..7063    +  LTR            5' LTR (truncated): truncated 5' long terminal repeat (LTR) from HIV-1
   7125..7713    -  rep_origin     ori: high-copy-number ColE1/pMB1/pBR322/pUC origin of replication
   7884..8744    -  CDS            AmpR: β-lactamase; bla; confers resistance to ampicillin, carbenicillin, and related antibiotics
   8745..8849    -  promoter       AmpR promoter: bla
>Addgene plasmid #220171 | pGM79 | addgene full sequence | sequence record 435677 | Addgene NGS Result
GTCGACGGATCGGGAGATCTCCCGATCCCCTATGGTGCACTCTCAGTACAATCTGCTCTGATGCCGCATA
GTTAAGCCAGTATCTGCTCCCTGCTTGTGTGTTGGAGGTCGCTGAGTAGTGCGCGAGCAAAATTTAAGCT
ACAACAAGGCAAGGCTTGACCGACAATTGCATGAAGAATCTGCTTAGGGTTAGGCGTTTTGCGCTGCTTC
GCGATGTACGGGCCAGATATACGCGTTGACATTGATTATTGACTAGTTATTAATAGTAATCAATTACGGG
GTCATTAGTTCATAGCCCATATATGGAGTTCCGCGTTACATAACTTACGGTAAATGGCCCGCCTGGCTGA
CCGCCCAACGACCCCCGCCCATTGACGTCAATAATGACGTATGTTCCCATAGTAACGCCAATAGGGACTT
TCCATTGACGTCAATGGGTGGAGTATTTACGGTAAACTGCCCACTTGGCAGTACATCAAGTGTATCATAT
GCCAAGTACGCCCCCTATTGACGTCAATGACGGTAAATGGCCCGCCTGGCATTATGCCCAGTACATGACC
TTATGGGACTTTCCTACTTGGCAGTACATCTACGTATTAGTCATCGCTATTACCATGGTGATGCGGTTTT
GGCAGTACATCAATGGGCGTGGATAGCGGTTTGACTCACGGGGATTTCCAAGTCTCCACCCCATTGACGT
CAATGGGAGTTTGTTTTGGCACCAAAATCAACGGGACTTTCCAAAATGTCGTAACAACTCCGCCCCATTG
ACGCAAATGGGCGGTAGGCGTGTACGGTGGGAGGTCTATATAAGCAGCGCGTTTTGCCTGTACTGGGTCT
CTCTGGTTAGACCAGATCTGAGCCTGGGAGCTCTCTGGCTAACTAGGGAACCCACTGCTTAAGCCTCAAT
AAAGCTTGCCTTGAGTGCTTCAAGTAGTGTGTGCCCGTCTGTTGTGTGACTCTGGTAACTAGAGATCCCT
CAGACCCTTTTAGTCAGTGTGGAAAATCTCTAGCAGTGGCGCCCGAACAGGGACTTGAAAGCGAAAGGGA
AACCAGAGGAGCTCTCTCGACGCAGGACTCGGCTTGCTGAAGCGCGCACGGCAAGAGGCGAGGGGCGGCG
ACTGGTGAGTACGCCAAAAATTTTGACTAGCGGAGGCTAGAAGGAGAGAGATGGGTGCGAGAGCGTCAGT
ATTAAGCGGGGGAGAATTAGATCGCGATGGGAAAAAATTCGGTTAAGGCCAGGGGGAAAGAAAAAATATA
AATTAAAACATATAGTATGGGCAAGCAGGGAGCTAGAACGATTCGCAGTTAATCCTGGCCTGTTAGAAAC
ATCAGAAGGCTGTAGACAAATACTGGGACAGCTACAACCATCCCTTCAGACAGGATCAGAAGAACTTAGA
TCATTATATAATACAGTAGCAACCCTCTATTGTGTGCATCAAAGGATAGAGATAAAAGACACCAAGGAAG
CTTTAGACAAGATAGAGGAAGAGCAAAACAAAAGTAAGACCACCGCACAGCAAGCGGCCGGCCGCTGATC
TTCAGACCTGGAGGAGGAGATATGAGGGACAATTGGAGAAGTGAATTATATAAATATAAAGTAGTAAAAA
TTGAACCATTAGGAGTAGCACCCACCAAGGCAAAGAGAAGAGTGGTGCAGAGAGAAAAAAGAGCAGTGGG
AATAGGAGCTTTGTTCCTTGGGTTCTTGGGAGCAGCAGGAAGCACTATGGGCGCAGCGTCAATGACGCTG
ACGGTACAGGCCAGACAATTATTGTCTGGTATAGTGCAGCAGCAGAACAATTTGCTGAGGGCTATTGAGG
CGCAACAGCATCTGTTGCAACTCACAGTCTGGGGCATCAAGCAGCTCCAGGCAAGAATCCTGGCTGTGGA
AAGATACCTAAAGGATCAACAGCTCCTGGGGATTTGGGGTTGCTCTGGAAAACTCATTTGCACCACTGCT
GTGCCTTGGAATGCTAGTTGGAGTAATAAATCTCTGGAACAGATTTGGAATCACACGACCTGGATGGAGT
GGGACAGAGAAATTAACAATTACACAAGCTTAATACACTCCTTAATTGAAGAATCGCAAAACCAGCAAGA
AAAGAATGAACAAGAATTATTGGAATTAGATAAATGGGCAAGTTTGTGGAATTGGTTTAACATAACAAAT
TGGCTGTGGTATATAAAATTATTCATAATGATAGTAGGAGGCTTGGTAGGTTTAAGAATAGTTTTTGCTG
TACTTTCTATAGTGAATAGAGTTAGGCAGGGATATTCACCATTATCGTTTCAGACCCACCTCCCAACCCC
GAGGGGACCCGACAGGCCCGAAGGAATAGAAGAAGAAGGTGGAGAGAGAGACAGAGACAGATCCATTCGA
TTAGTGAACGGATCGGCACTGCGTGCGCCAATTCTGCAGACAAATGGCAGTATTCATCCACAATTTTAAA
AGAAAAGGGGGGATTGGGGGGTACAGTGCAGGGGAAAGAATAGTAGACATAATAGCAACAGACATACAAA
CTAAAGAATTACAAAAACAAATTACAAAAATTCAAAATTTTCGGGTTTATTACAGGGACAGCAGAGATCC
AGTTTGGTTAGTACCGGGCCCGCTCTAGAGATCCGACGCGCCATCTCTAGGCCCGCGCCGGCCCCCTCGC
ACGGACTTGTGGGAGAAGCTCGGCTACTCCCCTGCCCCGGTTAATTTGCATATAATATTTCCTAGTAACT
ATAGAGGCTTAATGTGCGATAAAAGACAGATAATCTGTTCTTTTTAATACTAGCTACATTTTACATGATA
GGCTTGGATTTCTATAACTTCGTATAGCATACATTATACGAAGTTATAAACAGCACAAAAGGAAACTCAC
CCTAACTGTAAAGTAATTGTGTGTTTTGAGACTATAAGTATCCCTTGGAGAACCACCTTGTTGGGGAGTA
GGCCGCAGTCCGGGTTTAAGAGCTAAGCTGGAAACAGCATAGCAAGTTTAAATAAGGCTAGTCCGTTATC
AACTTGAAAAAGTGGCACCGAGTCGGTGCTTTTTTTCTCGAGTACTAGGATCCATTAGGCGGCCGCGTGG
ATAACCGTATTACCGCCATGCATGTGCCCGTCAGTGGGCAGAGCGCACATCGCCCACAGTCCCCGAGAAG
TTGGGGGGAGGGGTCGGCAATTGAACCGGTGCCTAGAGAAGGTGGCGCGGGGTAAACTGGGAAAGTGATG
TCGTGTACTGGCTCCGCCTTTTTCCCGAGGGTGGGGGAGAACCGTATATAAGTGCAGTAGTCGCCGTGAA
CGTTCTTTTTCGCAACGGGTTTGCCGCCAGAACACAGGTAAGTGCCGTGTGTGGTTCCCGCGGGCCTGGC
CTCTTTACGGGTTATGGCCCTTGCGTGCCTTGAATTACTTCCACCTGGCTGCAGTACGTGATTCTTGATC
CCGAGCTTCGGGTTGGAAGTGGGTGGGAGAGTTCGAGGCCTTGCGCTTAAGGAGCCCCTTCGCCTCGTGC
TTGAGTTGAGGCCTGGCCTGGGCGCTGGGGCCGCCGCGTGCGAATCTGGTGGCACCTTCGCGCCTGTCTC
GCTGCTTTCGATAAGTCTCTAGCCATTTAAAATTTTTGATGACCTGCTGCGACGCTTTTTTTCTGGCAAG
ATAGTCTTGTAAATGCGGGCCAAGATCTGCACACTGGTATTTCGGTTTTTGGGGCCGCGGGCGGCGACGG
GGCCCGTGCGTCCCAGCGCACATGTTCGGCGAGGCGGGGCCTGCGAGCGCGGCCACCGAGAATCGGACGG
GGGTAGTCTCAAGCTGGCCGGCCTGCTCTGGTGCCTGGCCTCGCGCCGCCGTGTATCGCCCCGCCCTGGG
CGGCAAGGCTGGCCCGGTCGGCACCAGTTGCGTGAGCGGAAAGATGGCCGCTTCCCGGCCCTGCTGCAGG
GAGCTCAAAATGGAGGACGCGGCGCTCGGGAGAGCGGGCGGGTGAGTCACCCACACAAAGGAAAAGGGCC
TTTCCGTCCTCAGCCGTCGCTTCATGTGACTCCACGGAGTACCGGGCGCCGTCCAGGCACCTCGATTAGT
TCTCGCGCTTTTGGAGTACGTCGTCTTTAGGTTGGGGGGAGGGGTTTTATGCGATGGAGTTTCCCCACAC
TGAGTGGGTGGAGACTGAAGTTAGGCCAGCTTGGCACTTGATGTAATTCTCCTTGGAATTTGCCCTTTTT
GAGTTTGGATCTTGGTTCATTCTCAAGCCTCAGACAGTGGTTCAAAGTTTTTTTCTTCCATTTCAGGTGT
CGTGAGCTAGCCCACCATGACCGAGTACAAGCCCACGGTGCGCCTCGCCACCCGCGACGACGTCCCCCGG
GCCGTACGCACCCTCGCCGCCGCGTTCGCCGACTACCCCGCCACGCGCCACACCGTCGACCCGGACCGCC
ACATCGAGCGGGTCACCGAGCTGCAAGAACTCTTCCTCACGCGCGTCGGGCTCGACATCGGCAAGGTGTG
GGTCGCGGACGACGGCGCCGCGGTGGCGGTCTGGACCACGCCGGAGAGCGTCGAAGCGGGGGCGGTGTTC
GCCGAGATCGGCCCGCGCATGGCCGAGTTGAGCGGTTCCCGGCTGGCCGCGCAGCAACAGATGGAAGGCC
TCCTGGCGCCGCACCGGCCCAAGGAGCCCGCGTGGTTCCTGGCCACCGTCGGCGTCTCGCCCGACCACCA
GGGCAAGGGTCTGGGCAGCGCCGTCGTGCTCCCCGGAGTGGAGGCGGCCGAGCGCGCCGGGGTGCCCGCC
TTCCTGGAGACCTCCGCGCCCCGCAACCTCCCCTTCTACGAGCGGCTCGGCTTCACCGTCACCGCCGACG
TCGAGGTGCCCGAAGGACCGCGCACCTGGTGCATGACCCGCAAGCCCGGTGCCGGATCGGGAGAGGGCAG
AGGAAGTCTGCTAACATGCGGTGACGTCGAGGAGAATCCTGGCCCACCGGTCGCCACCAGCGAGCTGATT
AAGGAGAACATGCACATGAAGCTGTACATGGAGGGCACCGTGGACAACCATCACTTCAAGTGCACATCCG
AGGGCGAAGGCAAGCCCTACGAGGGCACCCAGACCATGAGAATCAAGGTGGTCGAGGGCGGCCCTCTCCC
CTTCGCCTTCGACATCCTGGCTACTAGCTTCCTCTACGGCAGCAAGACCTTCATCAACCACACCCAGGGC
ATCCCCGACTTCTTCAAGCAGTCCTTCCCTGAGGGCTTCACATGGGAGAGAGTCACCACATACGAAGACG
GGGGCGTGCTGACCGCTACCCAGGACACCAGCCTCCAGGACGGCTGCCTCATCTACAACGTCAAGATCAG
AGGGGTGAACTTCACATCCAACGGCCCTGTGATGCAGAAGAAAACACTCGGCTGGGAGGCCTTCACCGAG
ACGCTGTACCCCGCTGACGGCGGCCTGGAAGGCAGAAACGACATGGCCCTGAAGCTCGTGGGCGGGAGCC
ATCTGATCGCAAACATCAAGACCACATATAGATCCAAGAAACCCGCTAAGAACCTCAAGATGCCTGGCGT
CTACTATGTGGACTACAGACTGGAAAGAATCAAGGAGGCCAACAACGAGACCTACGTCGAGCAGCACGAG
GTGGCAGTGGCCAGATACTGCGACCTCCCTAGCAAACTGGGGCACAAGCTTAATTAAGAATTCGTCGAGG
GACCTAATAACTTCGTATAGCATACATTATACGAAGTTATACATGTTTAAGGGTTCCGGTTCCACTAGGT
ACAATTCGATATCAAGCTTATCGATAATCAACCTCTGGATTACAAAATTTGTGAAAGATTGACTGGTATT
CTTAACTATGTTGCTCCTTTTACGCTATGTGGATACGCTGCTTTAATGCCTTTGTATCATGCTATTGCTT
CCCGTATGGCTTTCATTTTCTCCTCCTTGTATAAATCCTGGTTGCTGTCTCTTTATGAGGAGTTGTGGCC
CGTTGTCAGGCAACGTGGCGTGGTGTGCACTGTGTTTGCTGACGCAACCCCCACTGGTTGGGGCATTGCC
ACCACCTGTCAGCTCCTTTCCGGGACTTTCGCTTTCCCCCTCCCTATTGCCACGGCGGAACTCATCGCCG
CCTGCCTTGCCCGCTGCTGGACAGGGGCTCGGCTGTTGGGCACTGACAATTCCGTGGTGTTGTCGGGGAA
ATCATCGTCCTTTCCTTGGCTGCTCGCCTGTGTTGCCACCTGGATTCTGCGCGGGACGTCCTTCTGCTAC
GTCCCTTCGGCCCTCAATCCAGCGGACCTTCCTTCCCGCGGCCTGCTGCCGGCTCTGCGGCCTCTTCCGC
GTCTTCGCCTTCGCCCTCAGACGAGTCGGATCTCCCTTTGGGCCGCCTCCCCGCATCGATACCGTCGACC
TCGATCGAGACCTAGAAAAACATGGAGCAATCACAAGTAGCAATACAGCAGCTACCAATGCTGATTGTGC
CTGGCTAGAAGCACAAGAGGAGGAGGAGGTGGGTTTTCCAGTCACACCTCAGGTACCTTTAAGACCAATG
ACTTACAAGGCAGCTGTAGATCTTAGCCACTTTTTAAAAGAAAAGGGGGGACTGGAAGGGCTAATTCACT
CCCAACGAAGACAAGATATCCTTGATCTGTGGATCTACCACACACAAGGCTACTTCCCTGATTGGCAGAA
CTACACACCAGGGCCAGGGATCAGATATCCACTGACCTTTGGATGGTGCTACAAGCTAGTACCAGTTGAG
CAAGAGAAGGTAGAAGAAGCCAATGAAGGAGAGAACACCCGCTTGTTACACCCTGTGAGCCTGCATGGGA
TGGATGACCCGGAGAGAGAAGTATTAGAGTGGAGGTTTGACAGCCGCCTAGCATTTCATCACATGGCCCG
AGAGCTGCATCCGGACTGTACTGGGTCTCTCTGGTTAGACCAGATCTGAGCCTGGGAGCTCTCTGGCTAA
CTAGGGAACCCACTGCTTAAGCCTCAATAAAGCTTGCCTTGAGTGCTTCAAGTAGTGTGTGCCCGTCTGT
TGTGTGACTCTGGTAACTAGAGATCCCTCAGACCCTTTTAGTCAGTGTGGAAAATCTCTAGCAGCATGTG
AGCAAAAGGCCAGCAAAAGGCCAGGAACCGTAAAAAGGCCGCGTTGCTGGCGTTTTTCCATAGGCTCCGC
CCCCCTGACGAGCATCACAAAAATCGACGCTCAAGTCAGAGGTGGCGAAACCCGACAGGACTATAAAGAT
ACCAGGCGTTTCCCCCTGGAAGCTCCCTCGTGCGCTCTCCTGTTCCGACCCTGCCGCTTACCGGATACCT
GTCCGCCTTTCTCCCTTCGGGAAGCGTGGCGCTTTCTCATAGCTCACGCTGTAGGTATCTCAGTTCGGTG
TAGGTCGTTCGCTCCAAGCTGGGCTGTGTGCACGAACCCCCCGTTCAGCCCGACCGCTGCGCCTTATCCG
GTAACTATCGTCTTGAGTCCAACCCGGTAAGACACGACTTATCGCCACTGGCAGCAGCCACTGGTAACAG
GATTAGCAGAGCGAGGTATGTAGGCGGTGCTACAGAGTTCTTGAAGTGGTGGCCTAACTACGGCTACACT
AGAAGAACAGTATTTGGTATCTGCGCTCTGCTGAAGCCAGTTACCTTCGGAAAAAGAGTTGGTAGCTCTT
GATCCGGCAAACAAACCACCGCTGGTAGCGGTGGTTTTTTTGTTTGCAAGCAGCAGATTACGCGCAGAAA
AAAAGGATCTCAAGAAGATCCTTTGATCTTTTCTACGGGGTCTGACGCTCAGTGGAACGAAAACTCACGT
TAAGGGATTTTGGTCATGAGATTATCAAAAAGGATCTTCACCTAGATCCTTTTAAATTAAAAATGAAGTT
TTAAATCAATCTAAAGTATATATGAGTAAACTTGGTCTGACAGTTACCAATGCTTAATCAGTGAGGCACC
TATCTCAGCGATCTGTCTATTTCGTTCATCCATAGTTGCCTGACTCCCCGTCGTGTAGATAACTACGATA
CGGGAGGGCTTACCATCTGGCCCCAGTGCTGCAATGATACCGCGAGACCCACGCTCACCGGCTCCAGATT
TATCAGCAATAAACCAGCCAGCCGGAAGGGCCGAGCGCAGAAGTGGTCCTGCAACTTTATCCGCCTCCAT
CCAGTCTATTAATTGTTGCCGGGAAGCTAGAGTAAGTAGTTCGCCAGTTAATAGTTTGCGCAACGTTGTT
GCCATTGCTACAGGCATCGTGGTGTCACGCTCGTCGTTTGGTATGGCTTCATTCAGCTCCGGTTCCCAAC
GATCAAGGCGAGTTACATGATCCCCCATGTTGTGCAAAAAAGCGGTTAGCTCCTTCGGTCCTCCGATCGT
TGTCAGAAGTAAGTTGGCCGCAGTGTTATCACTCATGGTTATGGCAGCACTGCATAATTCTCTTACTGTC
ATGCCATCCGTAAGATGCTTTTCTGTGACTGGTGAGTACTCAACCAAGTCATTCTGAGAATAGTGTATGC
GGCGACCGAGTTGCTCTTGCCCGGCGTCAATACGGGATAATACCGCGCCACATAGCAGAACTTTAAAAGT
GCTCATCATTGGAAAACGTTCTTCGGGGCGAAAACTCTCAAGGATCTTACCGCTGTTGAGATCCAGTTCG
ATGTAACCCACTCGTGCACCCAACTGATCTTCAGCATCTTTTACTTTCACCAGCGTTTCTGGGTGAGCAA
AAACAGGAAGGCAAAATGCCGCAAAAAAGGGAATAAGGGCGACACGGAAATGTTGAATACTCATACTCTT
CCTTTTTCAATATTATTGAAGCATTTATCAGGGTTATTGTCTCATGAGCGGATACATATTTGAATGTATT
TAGAAAAATAAACAAATAGGGGTTCCGCGCACATTTCCCCGAAAAGTGCCACCTGAC
